Addgene plasmid #103079: pUC19-K2FTY8
Purpose: Cas9 coding gene template with optimized sequence for human codon usage
Depositing lab: Duhee Bang. Depositing organization: Yonsei University. Publication: High-throughput construction of multiple cas9 gene variants via assembly of high-depth tiled and sequence-verified oligonucleotides. Cho N, Seo HN, Ryu T, Kwon E, Huh S, Noh J, Yeom H, Hwang B, Ha H, Lee JH, Kwon S, Bang D. Nucleic Acids Res. 2018 May 18;46(9):e55. doi: 10.1093/nar/gky112. PubMed 29529247.
Backbone
  Vector backbone: pUC19
  Backbone manufacturer: NEB(New England Biolabs)
  Vector type: CRISPR ; Cloning vector
Growth in bacteria
  Bacterial resistance: Ampicillin, 100 μg/mL
  Growth temperature: 37°C
  Growth strain: DH5alpha
  Copy number: High Copy
Gene/Insert
  Gene/Insert name: K2FTY8(Cas9 coding gene from Alcanivorax pacificus W11-5)
  Insert size (bp): 3339
  Mutation: human codon-optimized
  Cloning method: Gibson Cloning
  Sequencing primers: 5′ gctgcaaggcgattaagttg; 3′ cggctcgtatgttgtgtgg
Terms and licenses: Academic/Nonprofit Terms; Industry Terms: Not Available to Industry
How to cite: pUC19-K2FTY8 was a gift from Duhee Bang (Addgene plasmid # 103079 ; http://n2t.net/addgene:103079 ; RRID:Addgene_103079)
