[The description below was written by a language model from this plasmid's Addgene catalogue record and pLannotate feature annotations shown in this document.]
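Description:
pUC19-K2FTY8 is a bacterial cloning plasmid that stores a synthetic Cas9 open reading frame as a template, rather than an expression-ready CRISPR vector. It is built on the standard pUC19 backbone and is maintained in E. coli at high copy number through the ColE1/pMB1-type pUC origin, with selection by ampicillin via the β-lactamase gene (AmpR) and its own bla promoter. The sequenced plasmid is 6,090 nt in total.

The insert, catalogued as K2FTY8, is a 3,339 bp Cas9 coding gene from the marine bacterium Alcanivorax pacificus W11-5, recoded for human codon usage and placed into the backbone by Gibson assembly. The automated feature table does not annotate the Cas9 gene itself, but it leaves a large unannotated gap between a lacZα fragment and the lac operator, lac promoter and CAP binding site. This gap is consistent with the insert sitting in the pUC19 polylinker region and interrupting lacZα. The lac promoter is therefore the only annotated promoter near the insert. No mammalian promoter, polyadenylation signal, nuclear localisation signal, epitope tag or guide RNA cassette is recorded, so the gene would need to be moved into a suitable expression vector for use in human cells. The short fragments called as bom, lacI, RSF ori and rop are partial matches to backbone remnants and are unlikely to be functional elements.

According to the record, the plasmid serves as a Cas9 coding gene template with a human-optimised sequence, and it comes from work on high-throughput assembly of multiple cas9 gene variants from sequence-verified oligonucleotides. Whether this orthologue is active as a nuclease is not stated.
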