Features (pLannotate 1.2.2; 11 found; start..end, strand, type, name):
     67..166     +  misc_feature   bom (fragment): basis of mobility region from pBR322
    172..326     -  CDS            lacZα (fragment): LacZα fragment of β-galactosidase; lacZ fragment
   3773..3789    -  protein_bind   lac operator: The lac repressor binds to the lac operator to inhibit transcription in E. coli. This inhibition can be relieved by adding lactose or isopropyl-β-D-thiogalactopyranoside (IPTG). lac repressor encoded by lacI
   3797..3827    -  promoter       lac promoter: promoter for the E. coli lac operon
   3842..3863    -  protein_bind   CAP binding site: CAP binding activates transcription in the presence of cAMP. E. coli catabolite activator protein
   3876..3968    -  CDS            lacI (fragment): lac repressor; lacI; The lac repressor binds to the lac operator to inhibit transcription in E. coli. This inhibition can be relieved by adding lactose or isopropyl-β-D-thiogalactopyranoside (IPTG).
   3970..4018    -  rep_origin     RSF ori (fragment): Plasmids containing the RSF 1030 origin of replication can be propagated in E. coli cells that contain additional plasmids with compatible origins.
   4201..4789    -  rep_origin     ori: high-copy-number ColE1/pMB1/pBR322/pUC origin of replication
   4960..5820    -  CDS            AmpR: β-lactamase; bla; confers resistance to ampicillin, carbenicillin, and related antibiotics
   5821..5925    -  promoter       AmpR promoter: bla
   6020..6055    +  CDS            rop (fragment): Rop protein, which maintains plasmids at low copy number; rop
>Addgene plasmid #103079 | pUC19-K2FTY8 | addgene full sequence | sequence record 201719 | Addgene NGS Result
GTAAGCGGATGCCGGGAGCAGACAAGCCCGTCAGGGCGCGTCAGCGGGTGTTGGCGGGTGTCGGGGCTGG
CTTAACTATGCGGCATCAGAGCAGATTGTACTGAGAGTGCACCATATGCGGTGTGAAATACCGCACAGAT
GCGTAAGGAGAAAATACCGCATCAGGCGCCATTCGCCATTCAGGCTGCGCAACTGTTGGGAAGGGCGATC
GGTGCGGGCCTCTTCGCTATTACGCCAGCTGGCGAAAGGGGGATGTGCTGCAAGGCGATTAAGTTGGGTA
ACGCCAGGGTTTTCCCAGTCACGACGTTGTAAAACGACGGCCAGTGTGCTGTCTCATCATTTTGGCAAAG
AATTCGCGGCCGCCACCATGCGGTACCGCGTAGGCCTGGATCTGGGAACCGCGTCAGTGGGAGCTGCCGT
GTTCAGTATGGATGAGCAGGGTAACCCCATGGAGCTTATCTGGCACTATGAACGCCTTTTCTCTGAACCC
TTGGTCCCTGATATGGGCCAGCTTAAACCCAAGAAAGCCGCCCGCCGATTGGCGAGGCAGCAGAGAAGGC
AGATTGATCGAAGGGCTAGTCGACTGCGGCGAATAGCTATCGTTTCTCGCAGGTTGGGGATAGCCCCAGG
GAGAAATGACTCTGGAGTGCACGGAAACGACGTCCCCACTCTCCGCGCCATGGCTGTGAATGAACGAATC
GAGCTGGGGCAATTGCGCGCTGTGCTTCTCCGAATGGGCAAAAAGCGGGGGTACGGAGGAACATTTAAAG
CCGTACGCAAAGTTGGAGAGGCTGGCGAGGTGGCCTCAGGAGCCTCACGCCTGGAGGAGGAAATGGTGGC
ACTGGCGAGTGTGCAGAATAAGGACAGCGTAACAGTTGGCGAATATTTGGCTGCACGGGTAGAGCATGGA
CTGCCTAGTAAATTGAAAGTGGCCGCGAACAACGAATACTACGCCCCGGAATACGCTCTTTTCAGGCAGT
ACTTGGGGCTCCCTGCGATTAAGGGCCGCCCAGACTGTCTGCCCAATATGTACGCCCTGCGCCACCAGAT
TGAGCACGAGTTTGAACGAATCTGGGCCACCCAGTCTCAATTTCATGACGTGATGAAAGACCATGGCGTC
AAGGAAGAAATTAGGAACGCGATATTTTTCCAGCGACCCCTCAAGTCTCCAGCCGATAAGGTGGGACGAT
GTTCACTGCAGACGAACCTGCCACGCGCCCCAAGGGCCCAAATCGCAGCCCAGAACTTCCGCATCGAGAA
GCAGATGGCCGATCTGCGGTGGGGCATGGGCCGCAGAGCCGAGATGCTTAACGACCACCAAAAGGCTGTG
ATCAGAGAGCTCTTGAACCAGCAGAAAGAGCTGAGTTTCCGAAAAATCTACAAGGAATTGGAAAGGGCTG
GTTGCCCTGGCCCCGAAGGGAAGGGCCTGAACATGGACAGGGCTGCACTCGGGGGAAGAGATGACCTGTC
CGGCAACACAACTCTCGCCGCATGGAGGAAACTTGGCCTTGAGGATCGCTGGCAGGAACTGGATGAAGTG
ACACAGATCCAGGTCATTAATTTCCTCGCCGACCTTGGCTCCCCCGAGCAGCTTGATACCGATGACTGGA
GTTGCAGGTTTATGGGGAAGAATGGGCGGCCCAGGAATTTTTCAGATGAGTTTGTGGCATTTATGAATGA
GTTGAGGATGACAGACGGCTTCGACAGGCTTTCTAAGATGGGATTCGAAGGGGGCAGGTCTTCCTACTCA
ATCAAAGCCCTTAAAGCTCTCACTGAGTGGATGATAGCTCCTCACTGGCGGGAGACACCAGAGACGCACC
GGGTTGACGAAGAGGCAGCTATCAGGGAATGCTACCCAGAGAGCTTGGCAACCCCAGCACAGGGGGGCCG
ACAGTCTAAGCTCGAGCCTCCACCCCTGACTGGAAATGAAGTAGTGGACGTCGCTCTGAGACAAGTTAGG
CATACCATCAATATGATGATCGACGACCTGGGTTCCGTGCCTGCCCAGATCGTGGTGGAGATGGCCAGGG
AGATGAAGGGGGGCGTCACCCGGAGGAACGACATCGAGAAGCAGAATAAGCGATTTGCTTCCGAACGAAA
AAAAGCCGCCCAGTCCATCGAGGAGAACGGCAAGACTCCAACACCAGCCCGCATCCTCCGATACCAGCTG
TGGATTGAACAAGGTCACCAGTGCCCATATTGCGAGTCAAATATAAGCCTCGAGCAGGCACTGTCCGGCG
CTTATACAAATTTCGAACATATCCTGCCAAGGACGCTCACCCAAATTGGACGCAAAAGATCCGAGCTTGT
TCTCGCTCACAGAGAGTGTAATGACGAAAAGGGCAACCGAACTCCCTATCAGGCTTTTGGACACGACGAT
AGGAGGTGGCGCATAGTCGAGCAACGGGCTAACGCATTGCCCAAGAAATCATCTAGGAAGACCCGGCTGT
TGCTCCTGAAAGACTTTGAGGGGGAGGCCCTGACCGACGAGTCCATTGACGAATTTGCCGACAGGCAGCT
GCATGAAAGTTCATGGCTTGCTAAGGTAACAACACAGTGGCTCAGTTCTCTGGGGTCAGACGTCTATGTC
TCTAGGGGTAGTTTGACGGCTGAATTGAGGCGGCGCTGGGGCCTTGACACCGTCATCCCCCAGGTACGAT
TCGAGAGCGGCATGCCAGTGGTTGACGAGGAGGGTGCAGAGATCACGCCTGAGGAATTTGAGAAATTCAG
GCTCCAGTGGGAAGGTCACCGGGTCACACGAGAGATGAGAACAGACCGGCGGCCAGACAAGAGGATAGAC
CACAGGCATCACCTGGTCGATGCCATCGTGACTGCCCTTACTTCTCGCTCTTTGTATCAGCAATACGCAA
AGGCATGGAAGGTCGCGGATGAGAAGCAGAGACACGGCCGGGTGGATGTGAAGGTCGAACTGCCTATGCC
TATCCTTACAATCCGCGATATCGCCTTGGAGGCCGTGCGGAGTGTGAGAATCAGCCACAAGCCGGACCGC
TACCCTGACGGCCGGTTTTTCGAAGCTACCGCTTATGGCATCGCTCAACGGCTGGACGAGAGGTCTGGTG
AGAAAGTTGACTGGCTCGTGTCACGCAAGTCCCTCACCGATCTGGCTCCCGAGAAGAAATCTATAGATGT
AGATAAAGTAAGAGCGAATATCTCCAGGATCGTCGGCGAGGCGATAAGACTGCACATCTCCAACATCTTC
GAGAAACGAGTGAGTAAAGGCATGACACCACAGCAGGCACTGAGAGAACCAATCGAATTTCAGGGAAATA
TCCTGCGGAAAGTGCGCTGCTTTTATTCAAAAGCGGACGATTGTGTCAGGATCGAGCACTCAAGTAGACG
GGGACATCACTACAAAATGCTGCTGAACGACGGTTTCGCCTACATGGAGGTACCATGCAAGGAGGGGATT
CTCTACGGAGTGCCTAATCTCGTTCGCCCCAGCGAGGCCGTAGGCATCAAAAGGGCCCCCGAGTCAGGTG
ATTTTATACGATTCTACAAAGGAGATACCGTTAAAAATATCAAGACTGGAAGAGTCTACACGATCAAGCA
GATCCTGGGAGACGGAGGAGGTAAGTTGATCCTCACCCCAGTCACAGAGACAAAGCCTGCCGACCTGCTT
AGCGCTAAGTGGGGACGACTCAAAGTGGGGGGGCGCAATATCCATCTGCTGCGGCTCTGTGCTGAGAGCA
GGGCTGACCCCAAGAAGAAGAGGAAGGTGAGGTCCATGGTCATAGCTGTTTCCTGTGTGAAATTGTTATC
CGCTCACAATTCCACACAACATACGAGCCGGAAGCATAAAGTGTAAAGCCTGGGGTGCCTAATGAGTGAG
CTAACTCACATTAATTGCGTTGCGCTCACTGCCCGCTTTCCAGTCGGGAAACCTGTCGTGCCAGCTGCAT
TAATGAATCGGCCAACGCGCGGGGAGAGGCGGTTTGCGTATTGGGCGCTCTTCCGCTTCCTCGCTCACTG
ACTCGCTGCGCTCGGTCGTTCGGCTGCGTCTTCCGCTTCCTCGCTCACTGACTCGCTGCGCTCGGTCGTT
CGGCTGCGGCGAGCGGTATCAGCTCACTCAAAGGCGGTAATACGGTTATCCACAGAATCAGGGGATAACG
CAGGAAAGAACATGTGAGCAAAAGGCCAGCAAAAGGCCAGGAACCGTAAAAAGGCCGCGTTGCTGGCGTT
TTTCCATAGGCTCCGCCCCCCTGACGAGCATCACAAAAATCGACGCTCAAGTCAGAGGTGGCGAAACCCG
ACAGGACTATAAAGATACCAGGCGTTTCCCCCTGGAAGCTCCCTCGTGCGCTCTCCTGTTCCGACCCTGC
CGCTTACCGGATACCTGTCCGCCTTTCTCCCTTCGGGAAGCGTGGCGCTTTCTCATAGCTCACGCTGTAG
GTATCTCAGTTCGGTGTAGGTCGTTCGCTCCAAGCTGGGCTGTGTGCACGAACCCCCCGTTCAGCCCGAC
CGCTGCGCCTTATCCGGTAACTATCGTCTTGAGTCCAACCCGGTAAGACACGACTTATCGCCACTGGCAG
CAGCCACTGGTAACAGGATTAGCAGAGCGAGGTATGTAGGCGGTGCTACAGAGTTCTTGAAGTGGTGGCC
TAACTACGGCTACACTAGAAGAACAGTATTTGGTATCTGCGCTCTGCTGAAGCCAGTTACCTTCGGAAAA
AGAGTTGGTAGCTCTTGATCCGGCAAACAAACCACCGCTGGTAGCGGTGGTTTTTTTGTTTGCAAGCAGC
AGATTACGCGCAGAAAAAAAGGATCTCAAGAAGATCCTTTGATCTTTTCTACGGGGTCTGACGCTCAGTG
GAACGAAAACTCACGTTAAGGGATTTTGGTCATGAGATTATCAAAAAGGATCTTCACCTAGATCCTTTTA
AATTAAAAATGAAGTTTTAAATCAATCTAAAGTATATATGAGTAAACTTGGTCTGACAGTTACCAATGCT
TAATCAGTGAGGCACCTATCTCAGCGATCTGTCTATTTCGTTCATCCATAGTTGCCTGACTCCCCGTCGT
GTAGATAACTACGATACGGGAGGGCTTACCATCTGGCCCCAGTGCTGCAATGATACCGCGAGACCCACGC
TCACCGGCTCCAGATTTATCAGCAATAAACCAGCCAGCCGGAAGGGCCGAGCGCAGAAGTGGTCCTGCAA
CTTTATCCGCCTCCATCCAGTCTATTAATTGTTGCCGGGAAGCTAGAGTAAGTAGTTCGCCAGTTAATAG
TTTGCGCAACGTTGTTGCCATTGCTACAGGCATCGTGGTGTCACGCTCGTCGTTTGGTATGGCTTCATTC
AGCTCCGGTTCCCAACGATCAAGGCGAGTTACATGATCCCCCATGTTGTGCAAAAAAGCGGTTAGCTCCT
TCGGTCCTCCGATCGTTGTCAGAAGTAAGTTGGCCGCAGTGTTATCACTCATGGTTATGGCAGCACTGCA
TAATTCTCTTACTGTCATGCCATCCGTAAGATGCTTTTCTGTGACTGGTGAGTACTCAACCAAGTCATTC
TGAGAATAGTGTATGCGGCGACCGAGTTGCTCTTGCCCGGCGTCAATACGGGATAATACCGCGCCACATA
GCAGAACTTTAAAAGTGCTCATCATTGGAAAACGTTCTTCGGGGCGAAAACTCTCAAGGATCTTACCGCT
GTTGAGATCCAGTTCGATGTAACCCACTCGTGCACCCAACTGATCTTCAGCATCTTTTACTTTCACCAGC
GTTTCTGGGTGAGCAAAAACAGGAAGGCAAAATGCCGCAAAAAAGGGAATAAGGGCGACACGGAAATGTT
GAATACTCATACTCTTCCTTTTTCAATATTATTGAAGCATTTATCAGGGTTATTGTCTCATGAGCGGATA
CATATTTGAATGTATTTAGAAAAATAAACAAATAGGGGTTCCGCGCACATTTCCCCGAAAAGTGCCACCT
GACGTCTAAGAAACCATTATTATCATGACATTAACCTATAAAAATAGGCGTATCACGAGGCCCTTTCGTC
TCGCGCGTTTCGGTGATGACGGTGAAAACCTCTGACACATGCAGCTCCCGGAGACGGTCACAGCTTGTCT
