>Addgene plasmid #103079 | pUC19-K2FTY8 | depositor partial sequence | sequence record 195195 | K2FTY8
ATGCGGTACCGCGTAGGCCTGGATCTGGGAACCGCGTCAGTGGGAGCTGCCGTGTTCAGTATGGATGAGC
AGGGTAACCCCATGGAGCTTATCTGGCACTATGAACGCCTTTTCTCTGAACCCTTGGTCCCTGATATGGG
CCAGCTTAAACCCAAGAAAGCCGCCCGCCGATTGGCGAGGCAGCAGAGAAGGCAGATTGATCGAAGGGCT
AGTCGACTGCGGCGAATAGCTATCGTTTCTCGCAGGTTGGGGATAGCCCCAGGGAGAAATGACTCTGGAG
TGCACGGAAACGACGTCCCCACTCTCCGCGCCATGGCTGTGAATGAACGAATCGAGCTGGGGCAATTGCG
CGCTGTGCTTCTCCGAATGGGCAAAAAGCGGGGGTACGGAGGAACATTTAAAGCCGTACGCAAAGTTGGA
GAGGCTGGCGAGGTGGCCTCAGGAGCCTCACGCCTGGAGGAGGAAATGGTGGCACTGGCGAGTGTGCAGA
ATAAGGACAGCGTAACAGTTGGCGAATATTTGGCTGCACGGGTAGAGCATGGACTGCCTAGTAAATTGAA
AGTGGCCGCGAACAACGAATACTACGCCCCGGAATACGCTCTTTTCAGGCAGTACTTGGGGCTCCCTGCG
ATTAAGGGCCGCCCAGACTGTCTGCCCAATATGTACGCCCTGCGCCACCAGATTGAGCACGAGTTTGAAC
GAATCTGGGCCACCCAGTCTCAATTTCATGACGTGATGAAAGACCATGGCGTCAAGGAAGAAATTAGGAA
CGCGATATTTTTCCAGCGACCCCTCAAGTCTCCAGCCGATAAGGTGGGACGATGTTCACTGCAGACGAAC
CTGCCACGCGCCCCAAGGGCCCAAATCGCAGCCCAGAACTTCCGCATCGAGAAGCAGATGGCCGATCTGC
GGTGGGGCATGGGCCGCAGAGCCGAGATGCTTAACGACCACCAAAAGGCTGTGATCAGAGAGCTCTTGAA
CCAGCAGAAAGAGCTGAGTTTCCGAAAAATCTACAAGGAATTGGAAAGGGCTGGTTGCCCTGGCCCCGAA
GGGAAGGGCCTGAACATGGACAGGGCTGCACTCGGGGGAAGAGATGACCTGTCCGGCAACACAACTCTCG
CCGCATGGAGGAAACTTGGCCTTGAGGATCGCTGGCAGGAACTGGATGAAGTGACACAGATCCAGGTCAT
TAATTTCCTCGCCGACCTTGGCTCCCCCGAGCAGCTTGATACCGATGACTGGAGTTGCAGGTTTATGGGG
AAGAATGGGCGGCCCAGGAATTTTTCAGATGAGTTTGTGGCATTTATGAATGAGTTGAGGATGACAGACG
GCTTCGACAGGCTTTCTAAGATGGGATTCGAAGGGGGCAGGTCTTCCTACTCAATCAAAGCCCTTAAAGC
TCTCACTGAGTGGATGATAGCTCCTCACTGGCGGGAGACACCAGAGACGCACCGGGTTGACGAAGAGGCA
GCTATCAGGGAATGCTACCCAGAGAGCTTGGCAACCCCAGCACAGGGGGGCCGACAGTCTAAGCTCGAGC
CTCCACCCCTGACTGGAAATGAAGTAGTGGACGTCGCTCTGAGACAAGTTAGGCATACCATCAATATGAT
GATCGACGACCTGGGTTCCGTGCCTGCCCAGATCGTGGTGGAGATGGCCAGGGAGATGAAGGGGGGCGTC
ACCCGGAGGAACGACATCGAGAAGCAGAATAAGCGATTTGCTTCCGAACGAAAAAAAGCCGCCCAGTCCA
TCGAGGAGAACGGCAAGACTCCAACACCAGCCCGCATCCTCCGATACCAGCTGTGGATTGAACAAGGTCA
CCAGTGCCCATATTGCGAGTCAAATATAAGCCTCGAGCAGGCACTGTCCGGCGCTTATACAAATTTCGAA
CATATCCTGCCAAGGACGCTCACCCAAATTGGACGCAAAAGATCCGAGCTTGTTCTCGCTCACAGAGAGT
GTAATGACGAAAAGGGCAACCGAACTCCCTATCAGGCTTTTGGACACGACGATAGGAGGTGGCGCATAGT
CGAGCAACGGGCTAACGCATTGCCCAAGAAATCATCTAGGAAGACCCGGCTGTTGCTCCTGAAAGACTTT
GAGGGGGAGGCCCTGACCGACGAGTCCATTGACGAATTTGCCGACAGGCAGCTGCATGAAAGTTCATGGC
TTGCTAAGGTAACAACACAGTGGCTCAGTTCTCTGGGGTCAGACGTCTATGTCTCTAGGGGTAGTTTGAC
GGCTGAATTGAGGCGGCGCTGGGGCCTTGACACCGTCATCCCCCAGGTACGATTCGAGAGCGGCATGCCA
GTGGTTGACGAGGAGGGTGCAGAGATCACGCCTGAGGAATTTGAGAAATTCAGGCTCCAGTGGGAAGGTC
ACCGGGTCACACGAGAGATGAGAACAGACCGGCGGCCAGACAAGAGGATAGACCACAGGCATCACCTGGT
CGATGCCATCGTGACTGCCCTTACTTCTCGCTCTTTGTATCAGCAATACGCAAAGGCATGGAAGGTCGCG
GATGAGAAGCAGAGACACGGCCGGGTGGATGTGAAGGTCGAACTGCCTATGCCTATCCTTACAATCCGCG
ATATCGCCTTGGAGGCCGTGCGGAGTGTGAGAATCAGCCACAAGCCGGACCGCTACCCTGACGGCCGGTT
TTTCGAAGCTACCGCTTATGGCATCGCTCAACGGCTGGACGAGAGGTCTGGTGAGAAAGTTGACTGGCTC
GTGTCACGCAAGTCCCTCACCGATCTGGCTCCCGAGAAGAAATCTATAGATGTAGATAAAGTAAGAGCGA
ATATCTCCAGGATCGTCGGCGAGGCGATAAGACTGCACATCTCCAACATCTTCGAGAAACGAGTGAGTAA
AGGCATGACACCACAGCAGGCACTGAGAGAACCAATCGAATTTCAGGGAAATATCCTGCGGAAAGTGCGC
TGCTTTTATTCAAAAGCGGACGATTGTGTCAGGATCGAGCACTCAAGTAGACGGGGACATCACTACAAAA
TGCTGCTGAACGACGGTTTCGCCTACATGGAGGTACCATGCAAGGAGGGGATTCTCTACGGAGTGCCTAA
TCTCGTTCGCCCCAGCGAGGCCGTAGGCATCAAAAGGGCCCCCGAGTCAGGTGATTTTATACGATTCTAC
AAAGGAGATACCGTTAAAAATATCAAGACTGGAAGAGTCTACACGATCAAGCAGATCCTGGGAGACGGAG
GAGGTAAGTTGATCCTCACCCCAGTCACAGAGACAAAGCCTGCCGACCTGCTTAGCGCTAAGTGGGGACG
ACTCAAAGTGGGGGGGCGCAATATCCATCTGCTGCGGCTCTGTGCTGAG
